>Addgene plasmid #174626 | pB80-KIF1A(1-383)-GFP-SSPB(milli) | addgene full sequence | sequence record 345348 | Addgene NGS Result
AGTCGCTGCGCGCTGCCTTCGCCCCGTGCCCCGCTCCGCCGCCGCCTCGCGCCGCCCGCCCCGGCTCTGA
CTGACCGCGTTACTCCCACAGGTGAGCGGGCGGGACGGCCCTTCTCCTCCGGGCTGTAATTAGCGCTTGG
TTTAATGACGGCTCGTTTCTTTTCTGTGGCTGCGTGAAAGCCTTAAAGGGCTCCGGGAGGGCCCTTTGTG
CGGGGGGGAGCGGCTCGGGGGGTGCGTGCGTGTGTGTGTGCGTGGGGAGCGCCGCGTGCGGCTCCGCGCT
GCCCGGCGGCTGTGAGCGCTGCGGGCGCGGCGCGGGGCTTTGTGCGCTCCGCAGTGTGCGCGAGGGGAGC
GCGGCCGGGGGCGGTGCCCCGCGGTGCGGGGGGGGCTGCGAGGGGAACAAAGGCTGCGTGCGGGGTGTGT
GCGTGGGGGGGTGAGCAGGGGGTGTGGGCGCGGCGGTCGGGCTGTAACCCCCCCCTGCACCCCCCTCCCC
GAGTTGCTGAGCACGGCCCGGCTTCGGGTGCGGGGCTCCGTGCGGGGCGTGGCGCGGGGCTCGCCGTGCC
GGGCGGGGGGTGGCGGCAGGTGGGGGTGCCGGGCGGGGCGGGGCCGCCTCGGGCCGGGGAGGGCTCGGGG
GAGGGGCGCGGCGGCCCCCGGAGCGCCGGCGGCTGTCGAGGCGCGGCGAGCCGCAGCCATTGCCTTTTAT
GGTAATCGTGCGAGAGGGCGCAGGGACTTCCTTTGTCCCAAATCTGTGCGGAGCCGAAATCTGGGAGGCG
CCGCCGCACCCCCTCTAGCGGGCGCGGGGCGAAGCGGTGCGGCGCCGGCAGGAAGGAAATGGGCGGGGAG
GGCCTTCGTGCGTCGCCGCGCCGCCGTCCCCTTCTCCATCTCCAGCCTCGGGGCTGTCCGCAGGGGGACG
GCTGCCTTCGGGGGGGACGGGGCAGGGCGGGGTTCGGCTTCTGGCGTGTGACCGGCGGGGTTTATATCTT
CCCTTCTCTGTTCCTCCGCAGCCCCCAAGCTAGGCAATTGGGCGCGCCACCATGGCCGGGGCTTCGGTGA
AGGTGGCGGTGCGTGTCCGCCCCTTCAACTCCCGGGAAATGAGCCGAGACTCCAAGTGCATCATTCAGAT
GTCTGGAAGCACCACCACTATTGTCAACCCCAAACAGCCCAAGGAGACACCCAAGAGCTTCAGCTTTGAT
TACTCCTACTGGTCACATACCTCGCCGGAGGACATCAACTATGCCTCTCAGAAGCAGGTCTACAGGGACA
TTGGGGAAGAGATGCTACAGCATGCCTTTGAGGGCTACAATGTGTGCATCTTTGCCTATGGGCAGACGGG
GGCCGGCAAGTCCTACACCATGATGGGGAAACAGGAGAAGGACCAGCAAGGCATCATTCCACAGCTCTGC
GAAGACCTCTTCTCTCGAATCAACGACACCACCAACGACAACATGTCCTACTCTGTGGAGGTCAGCTACA
TGGAGATTTACTGTGAGCGAGTCCGTGACCTCCTGAACCCCAAGAACAAAGGCAACCTGCGTGTGAGGGA
GCACCCTCTGCTGGGGCCTTATGTGGAGGACCTCTCCAAGCTGGCTGTAACCTCCTACAATGACATCCAG
GACCTCATGGACTCAGGGAACAAGGCCAGGACTGTGGCGGCCACAAACATGAATGAGACCAGCAGCCGTT
CTCACGCAGTCTTCAACATCATCTTTACCCAGAAGCGCCATGATGCAGAGACCAACATCACCACAGAGAA
AGTGAGCAAAATCAGCCTGGTGGACCTGGCAGGCAGTGAACGAGCCGACTCCACAGGAGCCAAGGGCACG
CGACTCAAGGAGGGGGCCAACATCAACAAGTCTTTGACCACCCTGGGAAAGGTCATCTCTGCTCTGGCTG
AAATGGACTCTGGACCCAACAAGAACAAGAAAAAGAAGAAGACAGATTTCATCCCTTACCGAGACTCCGT
ATTGACATGGCTTCTCCGGGAAAACCTCGGTGGCAACTCAAGGACAGCCATGGTGGCAGCCCTGAGCCCT
GCGGACATCAACTATGATGAGACCCTCAGCACACTGAGATATGCAGATCGGGCCAAACAAATCCGCTGCA
ATGCCATCATCAATGAAGACCCCAACAACAAGCTGATTAGAGAACTGAAGGATGAGGTGACCCGGCTGCG
GGACCTTCTGTCTAGAGGTGGCGGGGGCAGTGGGGGAGGGGGAAGTGGAGGCGGCGGTTCTGGCGGGGGA
GGCTCCGGTGGCGGGGGGAGCGGGGGTGGGAGTAAGCTTGTGAGCAAGGGCGAGGAGCTGTTCACCGGGG
TGGTGCCCATCCTGGTCGAGCTGGACGGCGACGTAAACGGCCACAAGTTCAGCGTGTCCGGCGAGGGCGA
GGGCGATGCCACCTACGGCAAGCTGACCCTGAAGTTCATCTGCACCACCGGCAAGCTGCCCGTGCCCTGG
CCCACCCTCGTGACCACCCTGACCTACGGCGTGCAGTGCTTCAGCCGCTACCCCGACCACATGAAGCAGC
ACGACTTCTTCAAGTCCGCCATGCCCGAAGGCTACGTCCAGGAGCGCACCATCTTCTTCAAGGACGACGG
CAACTACAAGACCCGCGCCGAGGTGAAGTTCGAGGGCGACACCCTGGTGAACCGCATTGAGCTGAAGGGC
ATCGACTTCAAGGAGGACGGCAACATCCTGGGGCACAAGCTGGAGTACAACTACAACAGCCACAACGTCT
ATATCATGGCCGACAAGCAGAAGAACGGCATCAAGGTGAACTTCAAGATCCGCCACAACATCGAGGACGG
CAGCGTGCAGCTCGCCGACCACTACCAGCAGAACACCCCCATCGGCGACGGCCCCGTGCTGCTGCCCGAC
AACCACTACCTGAGCACCCAGTCCGCCCTGAGCAAAGACCCCAACGAGAAGCGCGATCACATGGTCCTGC
TGGAGTTCGTGACCGCCGCCGGGATCACTCTCGGCATGGACGAGCTGTACAAGGCTAGCGGAGGCGGTGG
CTCAGGCGGAGGAGGGTCAGGAGGGGGAGGCAGTGGCGGGGGCGGCTCTGGAGGAGGGGGTTCTGGTGGT
GGTAGCTACGTAGATCTGAGCGGCCTGACCCTGCAGGAATTCAGCTCCCCGAAACGCCCTAAGCTGCTGC
GTGAATATTACGATTGGCTGGTTGATAACAGCTTTACCCCATATCTGGTGGTGGATGCCACATACCTGGG
CGTGAACGTGCCCGTGGAGTATGTGAAAGACGGTCAGATCGTGCTGAATCTGTCTGCAAGTGTGACCGGC
AACCTGCAACTGACAAATGATTTTATCCAGTTCAACGCCCAGTTTAAGGGCGTGTCTCGTGAACTGTATA
TCCCGATGGGTGCCGCTCTGGCCATTTACGCTCGCGAGAACGGCGATGGTGTGATGTTCGAACCAGAAGA
AATCTATGACGAGCTGAATATTGGTTAAACGCGTACCGGTCCTAGATAAGTAATGATCATAATCAGCCAT
ATCACATCTGTAGAGGTTTTACTTGCTTTAAAAAACCTCCCACACCTCCCCCTGAACCTGAAACATAAAA
TGAATGCAATTGTTGTTGTTAACTTGTTTATTGCAGCTTATAATGGTTACAAATAAAGCAATAGCATCAC
AAATTTCACAAATAAAGCATTTTTTTCACTGCATTCTAGTTGTGGTTTGTCCAAACTCATCAATGTATCT
TATCATGTCTGGATCAATTCGTAATCATGTCATAGCTGTTTCCTGTGTGAAATTGTTATCCGCTCACAAT
TCCACACAACATACGAGCCGGAAGCATAAAGTGTAAAGCCTGGGGTGCCTAATGAGTGAGCTAACTCACA
TTAATTGCGTTGCGCTCACTGCCCGCTTTCCAGTCGGGAAACCTGTCGTGCCAGCTGCATTAATGAATCG
GCCAACGCGCGGGGAGAGGCGGTTTGCGTATTGGGCGCTCTTCCGCTTCCTCGCTCACTGACTCGCTGCG
CTCGGTCGTTCGGCTGCGGCGAGCGGTATCAGCTCACTCAAAGGCGGTAATACGGTTATCCACAGAATCA
GGGGATAACGCAGGAAAGAACATGTGAGCAAAAGGCCAGCAAAAGGCCAGGAACCGTAAAAAGGCCGCGT
TGCTGGCGTTTTTCCATAGGCTCCGCCCCCCTGACGAGCATCACAAAAATCGACGCTCAAGTCAGAGGTG
GCGAAACCCGACAGGACTATAAAGATACCAGGCGTTTCCCCCTGGAAGCTCCCTCGTGCGCTCTCCTGTT
CCGACCCTGCCGCTTACCGGATACCTGTCCGCCTTTCTCCCTTCGGGAAGCGTGGCGCTTTCTCATAGCT
CACGCTGTAGGTATCTCAGTTCGGTGTAGGTCGTTCGCTCCAAGCTGGGCTGTGTGCACGAACCCCCCGT
TCAGCCCGACCGCTGCGCCTTATCCGGTAACTATCGTCTTGAGTCCAACCCGGTAAGACACGACTTATCG
CCACTGGCAGCAGCCACTGGTAACAGGATTAGCAGAGCGAGGTATGTAGGCGGTGCTACAGAGTTCTTGA
AGTGGTGGCCTAACTACGGCTACACTAGAAGAACAGTATTTGGTATCTGCGCTCTGCTGAAGCCAGTTAC
CTTCGGAAAAAGAGTTGGTAGCTCTTGATCCGGCAAACAAACCACCGCTGGTAGCGGTGGTTTTTTTGTT
TGCAAGCAGCAGATTACGCGCAGAAAAAAAGGATCTCAAGAAGATCCTTTGATCTTTTCTACGGGGTCTG
ACGCTCAGTGGAACGAAAACTCACGTTAAGGGATTTTGGTCATGAGATTATCAAAAAGGATCTTCACCTA
GATCCTTTTAAATTAAAAATGAAGTTTTAAATCAATCTAAAGTATATATGAGTAAACTTGGTCTGACAGT
TACCAATGCTTAATCAGTGAGGCACCTATCTCAGCGATCTGTCTATTTCGTTCATCCATAGTTGCCTGAC
TCCCCGTCGTGTAGATAACTACGATACGGGAGGGCTTACCATCTGGCCCCAGTGCTGCAATGATACCGCG
AGACCCACGCTCACCGGCTCCAGATTTATCAGCAATAAACCAGCCAGCCGGAAGGGCCGAGCGCAGAAGT
GGTCCTGCAACTTTATCCGCCTCCATCCAGTCTATTAATTGTTGCCGGGAAGCTAGAGTAAGTAGTTCGC
CAGTTAATAGTTTGCGCAACGTTGTTGCCATTGCTACAGGCATCGTGGTGTCACGCTCGTCGTTTGGTAT
GGCTTCATTCAGCTCCGGTTCCCAACGATCAAGGCGAGTTACATGATCCCCCATGTTGTGCAAAAAAGCG
GTTAGCTCCTTCGGTCCTCCGATCGTTGTCAGAAGTAAGTTGGCCGCAGTGTTATCACTCATGGTTATGG
CAGCACTGCATAATTCTCTTACTGTCATGCCATCCGTAAGATGCTTTTCTGTGACTGGTGAGTACTCAAC
CAAGTCATTCTGAGAATAGTGTATGCGGCGACCGAGTTGCTCTTGCCCGGCGTCAATACGGGATAATACC
GCGCCACATAGCAGAACTTTAAAAGTGCTCATCATTGGAAAACGTTCTTCGGGGCGAAAACTCTCAAGGA
TCTTACCGCTGTTGAGATCCAGTTCGATGTAACCCACTCGTGCACCCAACTGATCTTCAGCATCTTTTAC
TTTCACCAGCGTTTCTGGGTGAGCAAAAACAGGAAGGCAAAATGCCGCAAAAAAGGGAATAAGGGCGACA
CGGAAATGTTGAATACTCATACTCTTCCTTTTTCAATATTATTGAAGCATTTATCAGGGTTATTGTCTCA
TGAGCGGATACATATTTGAATGTATTTAGAAAAATAAACAAATAGGGGTTCCGCGCACATTTCCCCGAAA
AGTGCCACCTGACGTCTAAGAAACCATTATTATCATGACATTAACCTATAAAAATAGGCGTATCACGAGG
CCCTTTCGTCTCGCGCGTTTCGGTGATGACGGTGAAAACCTCTGACACATGCAGCTCCCGGAGACGGTCA
CAGCTTGTCTGTAAGCGGATGCCGGGAGCAGACAAGCCCGTCAGGGCGCGTCAGCGGGTGTTGGCGGGTG
TCGGGGCTGGCTTAACTATGCGGCATCAGAGCAGATTGTACTGAGAGTGCACCATATGCGGTGTGAAATA
CCGCACAGATGCGTAAGGAGAAAATACCGCATCAGGCGCCATTCGCCATTCAGGCTGCGCAACTGTTGGG
AAGGGCGATCGGTGCGGGCCTCTTCGCTATTACGCCAGCTGGCGAAAGGGGGATGTGCTGCAAGGCGATT
AAGTTGGGTAACGCCAGGGTTTTCCCAGTCACGACGTTGTAAAACGACGGCCAGTGCCAAGTTGGGATCT
TTGCATTGGCCCACGGCTCTCAGGATGGGGATGCTCCCCTTCAGCACCCGGTTCCCCTTGGAAACTGATG
GTCCTGGCTCTGTGGCATGGCAGTGGCACTGTGAGGAGCCCCCTACCAGCAGCACACAGTGGGGTTGGCA
CTGCCACGCTCCGGATGCCGCGCTCTGATCCAACCCCATAATCAAGGGAACCCGAATTGCCCCATCATTG
CCCCCACCACCCCCATCCTGCCGGGCCCTCACACCCCACGCTGCCTTCTGGTGACATTCCCCAGCCCAAA
CCCACGGCTTCATGGCTACCGCGGGGCATTTCCCATTGCCGCCCCATTATCAGCTCTGCACACCTCCCGC
TGTACCCATGCCTCGTGGCTGCCCTTCTTTGACGTATAATCTTCTAATTAATACCCGGCCTTGTCAAAGT
GGAGCACAAACGTTAATTAATTCCCCAGCAGGCAGGTAATTAACAGTGTGACTCCCTTTTTGCTGCGAGT
GGGGCTGATACAGAGAGATGTGGCACTATGGAGCCCACGGGGTCCTGGCACTGGGTGCCCACGGAGGTCC
CCATGTGCTGCAGTGTCACCGCCTCCGAGGAGACAGTATTGTCCCTGCGGTGTCCCTGCAGCTCAGCTCT
GTCCACAGGGCCACCTCCAGTTTGGAGGGGACACAATGCAGCCCCGATGCAACCCATCCTCGCAGCATCC
CAGGGACAAAGACCCCACTGCAAGACCGCACACAGGGCTGGGTCCCGCTCCCCTAATATCTACAGTGCTT
CTTGCATGGCCCCTTAATCAATGCAGTTAATCAGCATGCGCTCATGCACCGCTCTGGAGCTGCAAAGCCC
CTCGCAGCGCTGCTCACCAACACCGCGCACCGCCCCGGCCCAGCCTGCAGCACGCGCTGCAAACAGGAAA
GAAACAAAATATTGCCCAAATGTAGGCAAAGGCATTCGGCTGCCTTGACCTCCGCCGGGCCGGGCCCTGC
CTGACTCAGCTCCTTACTCAGCGCTCGCTTCCTCCCTCCGGCTGCCACCGCCGCAGCGCACACCCTGACA
AAGAGTGGCCCTTAACGGGCTCTGAGGTGCACCCAGCAGTGCACTCAGCAGTCCAAGGGCCGGCCTGGAG
GTTTGCACCGCTACGTGCTGACATTAGCATTGAACTTGGCCCTGGGTAGTGCTGCAGGCCGGGCGGGGTG
GGTGTAGAGAGTGCAGCGCGCGTTGCACCCGGTGCCCCTTCCCCTCCCTTGCATCCCAGCAGGCTGCACC
CCAGCACCAGGCCCGTGCATGCATGCTCCTGGTGTTATTGCAGCCTGGTGCATGCATGCGTCTTGATGGT
GCAGCGCTGTGCATGCATCCTCCTTGGTGTGTAGCAGTCTAGTGCATGCATACCCCTCGGTGTTATTGCT
GCTCTGTGCACGCACGCTCATTGTATCACTTCATCCCAGTGCATGCACTCACACTGGAGCGATTGCTGCT
CGGTGCACGCACACTCATTGTATCACTGCAGCTCAGTGGCTGCACGCACACCGGTGTTATTGCTGCTCGG
TGCGTGCATGCACATCAGTGTCGCTGCAGCTCAGTGCATGCACGCTCATTGCCCATCGCTATCCCTGCCT
CTCCTGCTGGCGCTCCCCGGGAGGTGACTTCAAGGGGACCGCAGGACCACCTCGGGGGTGGGGGGAGGGC
TGCACACGCGGACCCCGCTCCCCCTCCCCAACAAAGCACTGTGGAATCAAAAAGGGGGGAGGGGGGATGG
AGGGGCGCGTCACACCCCCGCCCCACACCCTCACCTCGAGGTGAGCCCCACGTTCTGCTTCACTCTCCCC
ATCTCCCCCCCCTCCCCACCCCCAATTTTGTATTTATTTATTTTTTAATTATTTTGTGCAGCGATGGGGG
CGGGGGGGGGGGGGGCGCGCGCCAGGCGGGGCGGGGSGGGGSGRGGGGSGGGGCGGGGCGAGGCGGAGAG
GTGCGGCGGCAGCCAATCAGAGCGGCGCGCTCCGAAAGTTTCCTTTTATGGCGAGGCGGCGGCGGCGGCG
GCCCTATAAAAAGCGAAGCGCGCGGCGGGCGGG
Features (pLannotate 1.2.2; 17 found; start..end, strand, type, name):
   1032..2180    +  CDS            Kif1c (fragment): KIF1C_MOUSE - Experimental evidence at protein level: Swiss-Prot protein existence level 1. Motor required for the retrograde transport of Golgi vesicles to the endoplasmic reticulum. Has a microtubule plus end-directed motility (By similarity). From Mus musculus (Mouse).
   2277..2993    +  CDS            EGFP: EGFP is a basic (constitutively fluorescent) green fluorescent protein published in 1996, derived from Aequorea victoria. It is reported to be a rapidly-maturing weak dimer with moderate acid sensitivity.
   3123..3452    +  CDS            sspB (fragment): SSPB_HAEIN - Experimental evidence at protein level: Swiss-Prot protein existence level 1. Also stimulates degradation of the N-terminus of RseA (residues 1-108, alone or in complex with sigma-E) by ClpX-ClpP in a non-ssrA-mediated fashion. From Haemophilus influenzae (strain ATCC 51907 / DSM 11121 / KW20 / Rd).
   3483..3568    +  CDS            large T antigen (fragment): large T antigen from SV40 (simian virus 40)
   3591..3725    +  polyA_signal   SV40 poly(A) signal: SV40 polyadenylation signal
   3763..3779    -  protein_bind   lac operator: The lac repressor binds to the lac operator to inhibit transcription in E. coli. This inhibition can be relieved by adding lactose or isopropyl-β-D-thiogalactopyranoside (IPTG). lac repressor encoded by lacI
   3787..3817    -  promoter       lac promoter: promoter for the E. coli lac operon
   3832..3853    -  protein_bind   CAP binding site: CAP binding activates transcription in the presence of cAMP. E. coli catabolite activator protein
   3866..3958    -  CDS            lacI (fragment): lac repressor; lacI; The lac repressor binds to the lac operator to inhibit transcription in E. coli. This inhibition can be relieved by adding lactose or isopropyl-β-D-thiogalactopyranoside (IPTG).
   4141..4729    -  rep_origin     ori: high-copy-number ColE1/pMB1/pBR322/pUC origin of replication
   4900..5760    -  CDS            AmpR: β-lactamase; bla; confers resistance to ampicillin, carbenicillin, and related antibiotics
   5761..5865    -  promoter       AmpR promoter: bla
   5960..5995    +  CDS            rop (fragment): Rop protein, which maintains plasmids at low copy number; rop
   6097..6196    +  misc_feature   bom (fragment): basis of mobility region from pBR322
   6202..6356    -  CDS            lacZα (fragment): LacZα fragment of β-galactosidase; lacZ fragment
   8156..8431    +  promoter       chicken β-actin promoter: No description available
   8432..968     +  intron         chimeric intron (across the origin): chimera between introns from chicken β-actin and rabbit β-globin
