[The description below was written by a language model from this plasmid's Addgene catalogue record and pLannotate feature annotations shown in this document.]
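Description:
pB80-KIF1A(1-383)-GFP-SSPB(milli) is a mammalian expression plasmid of about 8.4 kb built on a β-actin promoter backbone. It is maintained in E. coli through a high-copy ColE1/pUC-type origin and an ampicillin resistance gene (β-lactamase with its own promoter). Remnants of earlier cloning vectors are also annotated, including lac promoter/operator elements and fragments of lacI, lacZα, rop and bom, and these have no apparent role in the construct's function. No mammalian selection marker is recorded, which is consistent with transient transfection use.

Expression is driven by the chicken β-actin promoter followed by an intron annotated as a chicken β-actin/rabbit β-globin chimera, and the transcript ends at an SV40 polyadenylation signal. The roughly 2.4 kb insert encodes the first 383 residues of mouse KIF1A carrying a Pro202Ala change; the automated annotation labels this region as a fragment of the related kinesin-3 Kif1c, presumably because of motor-domain homology. This truncation is described in the record as constitutively active. It is fused at its C terminus to EGFP lacking its initiator methionine, which allows the motor to be visualised, and then to an SspB fragment bearing Ala58Val and Arg73Gln, the "milli" variant.

SspB is the binding partner of the light-switchable iLID module, so blue light can recruit this motor to any cargo or organelle carrying iLID. The construct belongs to a toolbox for optogenetic control of intracellular transport, where it would be co-expressed with an iLID-tagged anchor to drive light-induced repositioning of cargo along microtubules.
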