Addgene plasmid #174626: pB80-KIF1A(1-383)-GFP-SSPB(milli)
Purpose: Constitutively active KIF1A for optogenetic heterodimerization to iLID via SSPB(milli)
Depositing lab: Lukas Kapitein. Depositing organization: Utrecht University. Publication: An optimized toolbox for the optogenetic control of intracellular transport. Nijenhuis W, van Grinsven MMP, Kapitein LC. J Cell Biol. 2020 Apr 6;219(4). pii: 133834. doi: 10.1083/jcb.201907149. PubMed 32328628.
Backbone
  Vector backbone: B-actin
  Vector type: Mammalian Expression
Growth in bacteria
  Bacterial resistance: Ampicillin, 100 μg/mL
  Growth temperature: 37°C
  Growth strain: DH5alpha
  Copy number: High Copy
Gene/Insert
  Gene/Insert name: KIF1A(1-383)-GFP-SSPB(milli)
  Species: M. musculus (mouse), Synthetic
  Insert size (bp): 2423
  Mutation: mmKIF1A(aa1-383): Pro202Ala; EGFP: Met1Del; SSPB: Ala58Val, Arg73Gln
  Entrez Gene: Kif1a (a.k.a. A, ATSV, C630002N23Rik, Gm1626, Kn, Kns1)
  Promoter: Chicken beta-actin
  Tag / fusion protein: GFP-SSPB(milli) (C terminal on insert)
  Cloning method: Restriction Enzyme; 5′ cloning site unknown (unknown if destroyed)
Terms and licenses: Academic/Nonprofit Terms; Industry Terms: Not Available to Industry
Depositor comments: Internal plasmid ID: WN422
How to cite: pB80-KIF1A(1-383)-GFP-SSPB(milli) was a gift from Lukas Kapitein (Addgene plasmid # 174626 ; http://n2t.net/addgene:174626 ; RRID:Addgene_174626)
